>Addgene plasmid #29544 | pCDF1-ERBB4 (kinase dead) | addgene partial sequence | sequence record 34965 | 29544 with LNCX
GACCTCCATAGAAGATTCTAGAGCCACCATGAAGCCGGCGACAGGACTTTGGGTCTGGGTGAGCCTTCTC
GTGGCGGCGGGGACCGTCCAGCCCAGCGATTCTCAGTCAGTGTGTGCAGGAACGGAGAATAAACTGAGCT
CTCTCTCTGACCTGGAACAGCAGTACCGAGCCTTGCGCAAGTACTATGAAAACTGTGAGGTTGTCATGGG
CAACCTGGAGATAACCAGCATTGAGCACAACCGGGACCTCTCCTTCCTGCGGTCTGTTCGAGAAGTCACA
GGCTACGTGTTAGTGGCTCTTAATCAGTTTCGTTACCTGCCTCTGGAGAATTTACGCATTATTCGTGGGA
CAAAACTTTATGAGGATCGATATGCCTTGGCAATATTTTTAAACTACAGAAAAGATGGAAACTTTGGACT
TCAAGAACTTGGATTAAAGAACTTGACAGAAATCCTAAATGGTGGAGTCTATGTAGACCAGAACAAATTC
CTTTGTTATGCAGACACCATTCATTGGCAAGATATTGTTCGGAACCCATGGCCTTCCAACTTGACTCTTG
TGTCAACAAATGGTAGTTCAGGATGTGGACGTTGCCATAAGTCCTGTACTGGCCGTTGCTGGGGACCCAC
AGAAAATCATTGCCAGACTTTGACAAGGACGGTGTGTGCAGAACAATGTGACGGCAGATGCTACGGACCT
TACGTCAGTGACTGCTGCCATCGAGAATGTGCTGGAGGCTGCTCAGGACCTAAGGACACAGACTGCTTTG
CCTGCATGAATTTCAATGACAGTGGAGCATGTGTTACTCAGTGTCCCCAAACCTTTGTCTACAATCCAAC
CACCTTTTCAACTGGAGCACAATTTCAATGCAAAGTACACATATGGGAGCATTCTGTGTCAAGAAATGTC
CCACATAA
