>Addgene plasmid #29544 | pCDF1-ERBB4 (kinase dead) | addgene partial sequence | sequence record 35748 | hERBB4-F2 (GGTGCTTTTGGAACGGTTTA)
GTGGGCTGAGGAGAACTGTGAGATTCCTGTGGCTATTATGATTCTTAATGAGACAACTGGTCCCAAGGCA
AATGTGGAGTTCATGGATGAAGCTCTGATCATGGCAAGTATGGATCATCCACACCTAGTCCGGTTGCTGG
GTGTGTGTCTGAGCCCAACCATCCAGCTGGTTACTCAACTTATGCCCCATGGCTGCCTGTTGGAGTATGT
CCACGAGCACAAGGATAACATTGGATCACAACTGCTGCTTAACTGGTGTGTCCAGATAGCTAAGGGAATG
ATGTACCTGGAAGAAAGACGACTCGTTCATCGGGATTTGGCAGCCCGTAATGTCTTAGTGAAATCTCCAA
ACCATGTGAAAATCACAGATTTTGGGCTAGCCAGACTCTTGGAAGGAGATGAAAAAGAGTACAATGCTGA
TGGAGGAAAGATGCCAATTAAATGGATGGCTCTGGAGTGTATACATTACAGGAAATTCACCCATCAGAGT
GACGTTTGGAGCTATGGAGTTACTATATGGGAACTGATGACCTTTGGAGGAAAACCCTATGATGGAATTC
CAACGCGAGAAATCCCTGATTTATTAGAGAAAGGAGAACGTTTGCCTCAGCCTCCCATCTGCACTATTGA
CGTTTACATGGTCATGGTCAAATGTTGGATGATTGATGCTGAC
