[The description below was written by a language model from this plasmid's Addgene catalogue record.]
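Description:
pCDF1-ERBB4 (kinase dead) is a lentiviral mammalian expression plasmid built on the commercial pCDF1-EF2-MCS2-Puromycin backbone (about 5.5 kb without insert). It is propagated in bacteria under ampicillin selection as a low-copy plasmid. The recorded growth strain is recombination-deficient, the usual choice for keeping the repeated long terminal repeat sequences of lentiviral vectors stable. A puromycin resistance marker allows selection of transduced or transfected mammalian cells, so stable pools carrying the integrated cassette can be established. No feature table accompanies the record. The promoter driving the insert, the promoter driving the puromycin marker, and the specific viral elements are therefore not explicitly listed, and they can only be loosely inferred from the backbone name.

The payload is a roughly 3.9 kb human ERBB4 (HER4) cDNA, corresponding to the reference transcript for this receptor tyrosine kinase of the EGFR/ErbB family. It was inserted by restriction cloning between XbaI and NotI sites, both of which are retained. The coding sequence carries a lysine-to-methionine substitution at residue 751, which the construct name describes as kinase dead. Substituting a key lysine in the kinase domain is a common way to abolish catalytic activity while leaving the rest of the protein intact. No epitope tag or fluorescent reporter is recorded.

The associated publication surveyed the tyrosine kinome in melanoma and found recurrent ERBB4 mutations. In that context the construct most plausibly serves as a catalytically inactive control, compared with wild-type or mutant ERBB4 in stable expression experiments on receptor signalling and cell behaviour.
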