Addgene plasmid #29544: pCDF1-ERBB4 (kinase dead)
Depositing lab: Yardena Samuels. Depositing organization: National Human Genome Research Institute (NHGRI). Publication: Analysis of the tyrosine kinome in melanoma reveals recurrent mutations in ERBB4. Prickett TD, Agrawal NS, Wei X, Yates KE, Lin JC, Wunderlich JR, Cronin JC, Cruz P, Rosenberg SA, Samuels Y. Nat Genet. 2009 Oct . 41(10):1127-32. 10.1038/ng.438 PubMed 19718025.
Backbone
  Vector backbone: pCDF1-EF2-MCS2-Puromycin
  Backbone manufacturer: Systems Biosciences Inc
  Backbone size w/o insert (bp): 5500
  Vector type: Mammalian Expression, Lentiviral
  Selectable markers: Puromycin
Growth in bacteria
  Bacterial resistance: Ampicillin, 100 μg/mL
  Growth temperature: 37°C
  Growth strain: Stbl3
  Copy number: Low Copy
Gene/Insert
  Gene/Insert name: ERBB4 (alt name: HER4)
  Species: H. sapiens (human)
  Insert size (bp): 3927
  Mutation: changed lysine 751 to methionine
  GenBank ID: NM_005235
  Entrez Gene: ERBB4 (a.k.a. ALS19, HER4, p180erbB4)
  Cloning method: Restriction Enzyme; 5′ cloning site XbaI (not destroyed); 3′ cloning site NotI (not destroyed)
  Sequencing primers: 5′ N/A; 3′ N/A
Terms and licenses: Academic/Nonprofit Terms; Industry Terms: Not Available to Industry
How to cite: pCDF1-ERBB4 (kinase dead) was a gift from Yardena Samuels (Addgene plasmid # 29544 ; http://n2t.net/addgene:29544 ; RRID:Addgene_29544)
